Addgene plasmid #121150: pXM03
Purpose: This plamid was used for biosynthesis of Prenylated 4‑Hydroxybenzoate in E.coli
Depositing lab: Minjuan Xu. Depositing organization: Shanghai Jiao Tong University. Publication: Combinatory Biosynthesis of Prenylated 4-Hydroxybenzoate Derivatives by Overexpression of the Substrate-Promiscuous Prenyltransferase XimB in Engineered E. coli. He BB, Bu XL, Zhou T, Li SM, Xu MJ, Xu J. ACS Synth Biol. 2018 Sep 21;7(9):2094-2104. doi: 10.1021/acssynbio.8b00070. Epub 2018 Aug 30. PubMed 30103600.
Backbone
  Vector backbone: pET24 b
  Vector type: Synthetic Biology
Growth in bacteria
  Bacterial resistance: Kanamycin, 50 μg/mL
  Growth temperature: 37°C
  Growth strain: DH5alpha
  Copy number: Low Copy
Gene/Insert
  Gene/Insert name: XimB, IDS2
  Cloning method: Restriction Enzyme; 5′ cloning site unknown (unknown if destroyed); 3′ cloning site unknown (unknown if destroyed)
  Sequencing primers: 5′ unknown
Terms and licenses: Academic/Nonprofit Terms; Industry Terms: Not Available to Industry
How to cite: pXM03 was a gift from Minjuan Xu (Addgene plasmid # 121150 ; http://n2t.net/addgene:121150 ; RRID:Addgene_121150)
