[The description below was written by a language model from this plasmid's Addgene catalogue record and pLannotate feature annotations shown in this document.]
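Description:
pXM03 is a bacterial expression plasmid built on the pET24b backbone for metabolic engineering in E. coli, specifically for the biosynthesis of prenylated 4-hydroxybenzoate derivatives. It is selected with kanamycin through an aminoglycoside phosphotransferase gene (KanR). It replicates from a ColE1/pBR322-type origin accompanied by rop and the bom region, consistent with its low-copy listing. An f1 origin is also present, along with short remnants of a tetracycline-resistance gene and an AmpR promoter fragment that are leftovers of the backbone's ancestry rather than functional markers.

The payload is listed as XimB and IDS2. The publication title attached to the record identifies XimB as a substrate-promiscuous prenyltransferase. The feature table shows two tandem pET-style expression cassettes in the same orientation, each with its own T7 promoter, lac operator, T7 gene 10 ribosome binding site, C-terminal His-tag sequence and T7 terminator. One cassette contains a reading frame with similarity to a plant geranylgeranyl diphosphate synthase and is preceded by the T7 gene 10 leader tag. This presumably corresponds to IDS2, an isoprenyl diphosphate synthase supplying the prenyl donor. The coding region of the other cassette, roughly 950 bp, was not recognised by the annotation tool and is presumably XimB, although the record does not confirm this assignment. The source organisms of the two genes and the cloning sites are also not stated.

A plasmid-borne lacI gene with its own promoter supplies the repressor. Both cassettes are therefore held off until IPTG induction in a host that provides T7 RNA polymerase, which allows co-expression of the prenyl-donor-forming enzyme and the prenyltransferase from a single plasmid.
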