Features (pLannotate 1.2.2; 26 found; start..end, strand, type, name):
     26..73      -  terminator     T7 terminator: transcription terminator for bacteriophage T7 RNA polymerase
     81..130     -  CDS            SET1 (fragment): solubility-enhancement tag derived from T7 phage gene 10B
    140..157     -  CDS            9xHis (fragment): 9xHis affinity tag
   1116..1138    -  RBS            RBS: efficient ribosome binding site from bacteriophage T7 gene 10 (Olins and Rangwala, 1989)
   1153..1177    -  protein_bind   lac operator: The lac repressor binds to the lac operator to inhibit transcription in E. coli. This inhibition can be relieved by adding lactose or isopropyl-β-D-thiogalactopyranoside (IPTG). lac repressor encoded by lacI
   1178..1196    -  promoter       T7 promoter: promoter for bacteriophage T7 RNA polymerase
   1226..1273    -  terminator     T7 terminator: transcription terminator for bacteriophage T7 RNA polymerase
   1281..1330    -  CDS            SET1 (fragment): solubility-enhancement tag derived from T7 phage gene 10B
   1340..1357    -  CDS            9xHis (fragment): 9xHis affinity tag
   1382..2266    -  CDS            GGPS1 (fragment): GGPPS_SINAL - Also known as GGPS. Experimental evidence at protein level: Swiss-Prot protein existence level 1. Catalyzes the trans-addition of the three molecules of IPP onto DMAPP to form geranylgeranyl pyrophosphate. From Sinapis alba (White mustard) (Brassica hirta).
   2345..2377    -  CDS            T7 tag (gene 10 leader): leader peptide from bacteriophage T7 gene 10 promotes efficient translation in E. coli
   2385..2407    -  RBS            RBS: efficient ribosome binding site from bacteriophage T7 gene 10 (Olins and Rangwala, 1989)
   2422..2446    -  protein_bind   lac operator: The lac repressor binds to the lac operator to inhibit transcription in E. coli. This inhibition can be relieved by adding lactose or isopropyl-β-D-thiogalactopyranoside (IPTG). lac repressor encoded by lacI
   2447..2465    -  promoter       T7 promoter: promoter for bacteriophage T7 RNA polymerase
   2492..2771    +  CDS            TcR (fragment): tetracycline efflux protein; tet; confers resistance to tetracycline
   2779..2856    +  promoter       lacI promoter: lacI
   2857..3939    +  CDS            lacI: lac repressor; lacI; The lac repressor binds to the lac operator to inhibit transcription in E. coli. This inhibition can be relieved by adding lactose or isopropyl-β-D-thiogalactopyranoside (IPTG).
   3952..3973    +  protein_bind   CAP binding site: CAP binding activates transcription in the presence of cAMP. E. coli catabolite activator protein
   3988..4279    +  CDS            TcR (fragment): tetracycline efflux protein; tet; confers resistance to tetracycline
   4351..4731    -  CDS            YPB1_ECOLX: Protein predicted: Swiss-Prot protein existence level 4. From Escherichia coli.
   4748..4939    +  CDS            rop: Rop protein, which maintains plasmids at low copy number; rop
   5041..5180    +  misc_feature   bom: basis of mobility region from pBR322
   5366..5954    -  rep_origin     ori: high-copy-number ColE1/pMB1/pBR322/pUC origin of replication
   6076..6891    +  CDS            KanR: aminoglycoside phosphotransferase; aph(3')-Ia; confers resistance to kanamycin in bacteria or G418 (Geneticin®) in eukaryotes
   6900..6957    -  promoter       AmpR promoter (fragment): bla
   7010..7438    -  rep_origin     f1 ori (sequence partly withheld): f1 bacteriophage origin of replication; arrow indicates direction of (+) strand synthesis
>Addgene plasmid #121150 | pXM03 | addgene full sequence | sequence record 239709 | Addgene NGS Result
ATCCGGAACTAGTTCCTCCTTTCAGCAAAAAACCCCTCAAGACCCGTTTAGAGGCCCCAAGGGGTTATGC
TAGTTATTGCTCAGCGGTGGCAGCAGCCAACTCAGCTTCCTTTCGGGCTTTGTTAGCAGCCGGATCTCAG
TGGTGGTGGTGGTGGTGCTCGAGTCAAAAGACTCTCCCCGCAACGATGGCGACGAGCACGAGCCACCCGA
AGAAACGGTTTGCCATGAACTTTTCCCGGCAGTCGGCAGGGCTGTCGATGTCCACCGTCACCACCTGCCA
GAGCAGGTGTGCCACGCCCGGCAGAAACAGCGCGTAGAACGTCCAGTGCAGATCGGCGACGGCTCCGGCA
GCCACGATCCCGACCACGGTCGCCCCGTAAAACCCGGCGACCCAGGGCCGGGTCGCCCTGCCGAGGCGCA
GCGCGAGGGACTTCACCCCCACCTGCACGTCGTCCGCCTTGTCCTGGTGGGCGTAGATCGTGTCGTACCC
CAGCGTCCAGAAGACACCGGCGACGAAGAGCAGGAGCGCGGGAGTCTCGATCCTCCCGGCCACCGCGAGC
CAACCCGCGAGGATGTAGCAGCCGAAGACCATCCCCAGCCAGGCCTGCGGCCAGTAGGTGATCCGCTTCA
TGAACGGGTACGCGACCACGAGCGGATAGGAGGCGGCCACGAACACCGCCGCCGGAACGCTGGCCGCAGC
CAGCACGAGCAGCCCCGCCACCGCCTGCACCACGGCGAAGACAAGCGCTCCCGTGACCGTGACCGTACCG
GCCACGAGCGGCCTCCCGACGGTACGTGCCACCCGGGCGTCGAACTTGCGGTCGGCAAGGTCGTTGACGA
CGCAGCCGAAGCCGCGCACCAGCACCCCACCGACCGTGAACAGCAGCACCTGGCGCCAGTCGGGCAGCCC
CGCCGAGGCGAGCGCGATCCCCCACAGGCCGGGGAGGAGGTACAGCCAACTGCCTATGGGCGCGTGCATA
CGCGCCAGTTGTAGATAGGGGAGGACGGCCTTCGGCGCACTCGGCACGACCGACGCCGCGATGCTCGGCA
CGACGAACCGATATCGCGTGCTCTGCTGCGAGGGTTGAGCGGAAATATCGATCACCATATGTATATCTCC
TTCTTAAAGTTAAACAAAATTATTTGTAGAGGGGAATTGTTATCCGCTCACAATTCCCCTATAGTGAGTC
GTATTAATTTCGCGGTTTCTAGTTCCTCCTTTCAGCAAAAAACCCCTCAAGACCCGTTTAGAGGCCCCAA
GGGGTTATGCTAGTTATTGCTCAGCGGTGGCAGCAGCCAACTCAGCTTCCTTTCGGGCTTTGTTAGCAGC
CGGATCTCAGTGGTGGTGGTGGTGGTGCTCGAGTGCGGCCGCAAGCTTTTAATTCTGACGAGATGCAATG
TAGTCTGCTAACGCAAATAGAGGTGCTGCTTTGGTAGGATCAAAACAACTAAGTTCCTGTTTTCCACGGT
TCAGTAATTCATCGGCAAATTCCTTCGCTTTTTCCAAACCCATGAGTTTGGGATAGGTGGCTTTGTCAGA
AATCAAATCTTTCCCAGCAGTCTTTCCGAGTTCTTCCGAGGACTGGCTTACATCCAAAATATCATCGACA
ACTTGGAAAAGCAATCCTACACAGCGAGCGTACCGTCTAGCACGCTCGATGTCGTCCTCGCTGGCACCCC
CCATAATTGCGCCACACACGACACTGCATTCCAACAACACAGCCGTTTTATGAATATGGACCCATTCCAG
CGTTTCTAAGTCTATACTGGGATCACCTTCGCTTTCAATATCCACCACTTGACCACCCATCACGCCCTCA
CTTCCTGTGGCGCGTCCAATTTCGGATAGCAACCGTAAAATAATGTCAGTACCTAGGGTACGACTGGTGC
TCACGGCTACATGTTCAAAGGCCAATGACAATAATGCATCGCCAGCAATGATCGCCGTGTCTTCACCAAA
AACTTTGTGGTTGGTAGGCTTACCGCGACGCAAATCATCGTTATCAATATAGGGCAAATCGTCATGAATC
AAACTCATAGTGTGAATCATCTCGATGGCACAAGCCGTAGGCATGGCAAGTTCCTCAGTCCCCCCCATTA
GCTCACAGGCCGCAATACATAAAATTGGTCGAACCCTCTTCCCGCCGGCTAGGAGGGAATAGCGCATACT
TTCATAGATTTTTTGAGGATAGCGGGGGGGAATAACTTTATCTAAGGCCTCATTAACCGCAATGGCCTTG
GAGTGCATATACTTGTCAAAATCAAATTCCACCACGTTTTTTACTTGTTCGGATAGATCAGCTAGTTGGA
CCAAGGCCTTACTGCTGCGCGTCATCGGATCCCGACCCATTTGCTGTCCACCAGTCATGCTAGCCATATG
TATATCTCCTTCTTAAAGTTAAACAAAATTATTTGTAGAGGGGAATTGTTATCCGCTCACAATTCCCCTA
TAGTGAGTCGTATTAATTTCGCGGTTTCTAGAGCAGATCTCGATCCTCTACGCCGGACGCATCGTGGCCG
GCATCACCGGCGCCACAGGTGCGGTTGCTGGCGCCTATATCGCCGACATCACCGATGGGGAAGATCGGGC
TCGCCACTTCGGGCTCATGAGCGCTTGTTTCGGCGTGGGTATGGTGGCAGGCCCCGTGGCCGGGGGACTG
TTGGGCGCCATCTCCTTGCATGCACCATTCCTTGCGGCGGCGGTGCTCAACGGCCTCAACCTACTACTGG
GCTGCTTCCTAATGCAGGAGTCGCATAAGGGAGAGCGTCGAGATCCCGGACACCATCGAATGGCGCAAAA
CCTTTCGCGGTATGGCATGATAGCGCCCGGAAGAGAGTCAATTCAGGGTGGTGAATGTGAAACCAGTAAC
GTTATACGATGTCGCAGAGTATGCCGGTGTCTCTTATCAGACCGTTTCCCGCGTGGTGAACCAGGCCAGC
CACGTTTCTGCGAAAACGCGGGAAAAAGTGGAAGCGGCGATGGCGGAGCTGAATTACATTCCCAACCGCG
TGGCACAACAACTGGCGGGCAAACAGTCGTTGCTGATTGGCGTTGCCACCTCCAGTCTGGCCCTGCACGC
GCCGTCGCAAATTGTCGCGGCGATTAAATCTCGCGCCGATCAACTGGGTGCCAGCGTGGTGGTGTCGATG
GTAGAACGAAGCGGCGTCGAAGCCTGTAAAGCGGCGGTGCACAATCTTCTCGCGCAACGCGTCAGTGGGC
TGATCATTAACTATCCGCTGGATGACCAGGATGCCATTGCTGTGGAAGCTGCCTGCACTAATGTTCCGGC
GTTATTTCTTGATGTCTCTGACCAGACACCCATCAACAGTATTATTTTCTCCCATGAAGACGGTACGCGA
CTGGGCGTGGAGCATCTGGTCGCATTGGGTCACCAGCAAATCGCGCTGTTAGCGGGCCCATTAAGTTCTG
TCTCGGCGCGTCTGCGTCTGGCTGGCTGGCATAAATATCTCACTCGCAATCAAATTCAGCCGATAGCGGA
ACGGGAAGGCGACTGGAGTGCCATGTCCGGTTTTCAACAAACCATGCAAATGCTGAATGAGGGCATCGTT
CCCACTGCGATGCTGGTTGCCAACGATCAGATGGCGCTGGGCGCAATGCGCGCCATTACCGAGTCCGGGC
TGCGCGTTGGTGCGGATATCTCGGTAGTGGGATACGACGATACCGAAGACAGCTCATGTTATATCCCGCC
GTTAACCACCATCAAACAGGATTTTCGCCTGCTGGGGCAAACCAGCGTGGACCGCTTGCTGCAACTCTCT
CAGGGCCAGGCGGTGAAGGGCAATCAGCTGTTGCCCGTCTCACTGGTGAAAAGAAAAACCACCCTGGCGC
CCAATACGCAAACCGCCTCTCCCCGCGCGTTGGCCGATTCATTAATGCAGCTGGCACGACAGGTTTCCCG
ACTGGAAAGCGGGCAGTGAGCGCAACGCAATTAATGTAAGTTAGCTCACTCATTAGGCACCGGGATCTCG
ACCGATGCCCTTGAGAGCCTTCAACCCAGTCAGCTCCTTCCGGTGGGCGCGGGGCATGACTATCGTCGCC
GCACTTATGACTGTCTTCTTTATCATGCAACTCGTAGGACAGGTGCCGGCAGCGCTCTGGGTCATTTTCG
GCGAGGACCGCTTTCGCTGGAGCGCGACGATGATCGGCCTGTCGCTTGCGGTATTCGGAATCTTGCACGC
CCTCGCTCAAGCCTTCGTCACTGGTCCCGCCACCAAACGTTTCGGCGAGAAGCAGGCCATTATCGCCGGC
ATGGCGGCCCCACGGGTGCGCATGATCGTGCTCCTGTCGTTGAGGACCCGGCTAGGCTGGCGGGGTTGCC
TTACTGGTTAGCAGAATGAATCACCGATACGCGAGCGAACGTGAAGCGACTGCTGCTGCAAAACGTCTGC
GACCTGAGCAACAACATGAATGGTCTTCGGTTTCCGTGTTTCGTAAAGTCTGGAAACGCGGAAGTCAGCG
CCCTGCACCATTATGTTCCGGATCTGCATCGCAGGATGCTGCTGGCTACCCTGTGGAACACCTACATCTG
TATTAACGAAGCGCTGGCATTGACCCTGAGTGATTTTTCTCTGGTCCCGCCGCATCCATACCGCCAGTTG
TTTACCCTCACAACGTTCCAGTAACCGGGCATGTTCATCATCAGTAACCCGTATCGTGAGCATCCTCTCT
CGTTTCATCGGTATCATTACCCCCATGAACAGAAATCCCCCTTACACGGAGGCATCAGTGACCAAACAGG
AAAAAACCGCCCTTAACATGGCCCGCTTTATCAGAAGCCAGACATTAACGCTTCTGGAGAAACTCAACGA
GCTGGACGCGGATGAACAGGCAGACATCTGTGAATCGCTTCACGACCACGCTGATGAGCTTTACCGCAGC
TGCCTCGCGCGTTTCGGTGATGACGGTGAAAACCTCTGACACATGCAGCTCCCGGAGACGGTCACAGCTT
GTCTGTAAGCGGATGCCGGGAGCAGACAAGCCCGTCAGGGCGCGTCAGCGGGTGTTGGCGGGTGTCGGGG
CGCAGCCATGACCCAGTCACGTAGCGATAGCGGAGTGTATACTGGCTTAACTATGCGGCATCAGAGCAGA
TTGTACTGAGAGTGCACCATTGCGGTGTGAAATACCGCACAGATGCGTAAGGAGAAAATACCGCATCAGG
CGCTCTTCCGCTTCCTCGCTCACTGACTCGCTGCGCTCGGTCGTTCGGCTGCGGCGAGCGGTATCAGCTC
ACTCAAAGGCGGTAATACGGTTATCCACAGAATCAGGGGATAACGCAGGAAAGAACATGTGAGCAAAAGG
CCAGCAAAAGGCCAGGAACCGTAAAAAGGCCGCGTTGCTGGCGTTTTTCCATAGGCTCCGCCCCCCTGAC
GAGCATCACAAAAATCGACGCTCAAGTCAGAGGTGGCGAAACCCGACAGGACTATAAAGATACCAGGCGT
TTCCCCCTGGAAGCTCCCTCGTGCGCTCTCCTGTTCCGACCCTGCCGCTTACCGGATACCTGTCCGCCTT
TCTCCCTTCGGGAAGCGTGGCGCTTTCTCATAGCTCACGCTGTAGGTATCTCAGTTCGGTGTAGGTCGTT
CGCTCCAAGCTGGGCTGTGTGCACGAACCCCCCGTTCAGCCCGACCGCTGCGCCTTATCCGGTAACTATC
GTCTTGAGTCCAACCCGGTAAGACACGACTTATCGCCACTGGCAGCAGCCACTGGTAACAGGATTAGCAG
AGCGAGGTATGTAGGCGGTGCTACAGAGTTCTTGAAGTGGTGGCCTAACTACGGCTACACTAGAAGGACA
GTATTTGGTATCTGCGCTCTGCTGAAGCCAGTTACCTTCGGAAAAAGAGTTGGTAGCTCTTGATCCGGCA
AACAAACCACCGCTGGTAGCGGTGGTTTTTTTGTTTGCAAGCAGCAGATTACGCGCAGAAAAAAAGGATC
TCAAGAAGATCCTTTGATCTTTTCTACGGGGTCTGACGCTCAGTGGAACGAAAACTCACGTTAAGGGATT
TTGGTCATGAACAATAAAACTGTCTGCTTACATAAACAGTAATACAAGGGGTGTTATGAGCCATATTCAA
CGGGAAACGTCTTGCTCTAGGCCGCGATTAAATTCCAACATGGATGCTGATTTATATGGGTATAAATGGG
CTCGCGATAATGTCGGGCAATCAGGTGCGACAATCTATCGATTGTATGGGAAGCCCGATGCGCCAGAGTT
GTTTCTGAAACATGGCAAAGGTAGCGTTGCCAATGATGTTACAGATGAGATGGTCAGACTAAACTGGCTG
ACGGAATTTATGCCTCTTCCGACCATCAAGCATTTTATCCGTACTCCTGATGATGCATGGTTACTCACCA
CTGCGATCCCCGGGAAAACAGCATTCCAGGTATTAGAAGAATATCCTGATTCAGGTGAAAATATTGTTGA
TGCGCTGGCAGTGTTCCTGCGCCGGTTGCATTCGATTCCTGTTTGTAATTGTCCTTTTAACAGCGATCGC
GTATTTCGTCTCGCTCAGGCGCAATCACGAATGAATAACGGTTTGGTTGATGCGAGTGATTTTGATGACG
AGCGTAATGGCTGGCCTGTTGAACAAGTCTGGAAAGAAATGCATAAACTTTTGCCATTCTCACCGGATTC
AGTCGTCACTCATGGTGATTTCTCACTTGATAACCTTATTTTTGACGAGGGGAAATTAATAGGTTGTATT
GATGTTGGACGAGTCGGAATCGCAGACCGATACCAGGATCTTGCCATCCTATGGAACTGCCTCGGTGAGT
TTTCTCCTTCATTACAGAAACGGCTTTTTCAAAAATATGGTATTGATAATCCTGATATGAATAAATTGCA
GTTTCATTTGATGCTCGATGAGTTTTTCTAAGAATTAATTCATGAGCGGATACATATTTGAATGTATTTA
GAAAAATAAACAAATAGGGGTTCCGCGCACATTTCCCCGAAAAGTGCCACCTAAATTGTAAGCGTTAATA
TTTTGTTAAAATTCGCGTTAAATTTTTGTTAAATCAGCTCATTTTTTAACCAATAGGCCGAAATCGGCAA
AATCCCTTATAAATCAAAAGAATAGACCGAGATAGGGT
[37 nt withheld, positions 7109-7145]
AAAGAACGTGGACTCCAACGTCAAAGG
[49 nt withheld, positions 7173-7221]
T
[91 nt withheld, positions 7223-7313]
G
[124 nt withheld, positions 7315-7438]
CCCATTCGCCA
